Addgene plasmid #116210: pHAGE-BRAF-W531C
Purpose: Lentiviral expression of BRAF W531C
Depositing lab: Gordon Mills & Kenneth Scott. Depositing organization: Baylor College of Medicine. Publication: Systematic Functional Annotation of Somatic Mutations in Cancer. Ng PK, Li J, Jeong KJ, Shao S, Chen H, Tsang YH, Sengupta S, Wang Z, Bhavana VH, Tran R, Soewito S, Minussi DC, Moreno D, Kong K, Dogruluk T, Lu H, Gao J, Tokheim C, Zhou DC, Johnson AM, Zeng J, Ip CKM, Ju Z, Wester M, Yu S, Li Y, Vellano CP, Schultz N, Karchin R, Ding L, Lu Y, Cheung LWT, Chen K, Shaw KR, Meric-Bernstam F, Scott KL, Yi S, Sahni N, Liang H, Mills GB. Cancer Cell. 2018 Mar 12;33(3):450-462.e10. doi: 10.1016/j.ccell.2018.01.021. PubMed 29533785.
Backbone
  Vector backbone: pHAGE
  Vector type: Lentiviral
Growth in bacteria
  Bacterial resistance: Ampicillin, 100 μg/mL
  Growth temperature: 37°C
  Growth strain: Stbl3
  Copy number: High Copy
Gene/Insert
  Gene/Insert name: BRAF
  Species: H. sapiens (human)
  Mutation: W531C
  Entrez Gene: BRAF (a.k.a. B-RAF1, B-raf, BRAF-1, BRAF1, NS7, RAFB1)
  Cloning method: Gateway Cloning
Terms and licenses: Academic/Nonprofit Terms; Industry Terms: Not Available to Industry
How to cite: pHAGE-BRAF-W531C was a gift from Gordon Mills & Kenneth Scott (Addgene plasmid # 116210 ; http://n2t.net/addgene:116210 ; RRID:Addgene_116210)
