[The description below was written by a language model from this plasmid's Addgene catalogue record and pLannotate feature annotations shown in this document.]
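Description:
pHAGE-BRAF-W531C is a lentiviral expression plasmid built on the pHAGE backbone that carries the human BRAF coding sequence with the W531C substitution. It is maintained in E. coli through a high-copy ColE1/pUC-type origin and an ampicillin resistance gene (β-lactamase under its own promoter). The sequenced record is about 10.8 kb. The HIV-1-derived transfer elements are annotated as a truncated 5' LTR, the Ψ packaging signal with an adjoining gag fragment, the Rev response element for Rev-dependent nuclear export of the genomic RNA, the cPPT/CTS, and a self-inactivating ΔU3 3' LTR. Short Rev and nef fragments, together with lac and SV40 remnants, appear to be residual viral or backbone sequence rather than functional units.

Within the proviral region, the constitutive human EF-1α promoter drives the BRAF open reading frame. The ORF is flanked by attB1 and attB2 sites, consistent with its recorded insertion by Gateway recombination. Downstream lie T3 and T7 promoter sequences, a partial attB4 site and a V5 epitope tag. The record does not state whether the V5 tag is fused in frame to BRAF, and the intervening elements make this uncertain. An EMCV IRES then allows cap-independent translation of puromycin N-acetyltransferase from the same transcript, so transduced mammalian cells can be selected with puromycin. A WPRE enhances transcript stability and expression.

BRAF is a serine/threonine kinase that phosphorylates MAP2K1 to activate the MAP kinase pathway. The stated purpose is lentiviral expression of the W531C mutant, and the construct comes from a large-scale effort to functionally annotate somatic mutations found in cancer.
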