Features (pLannotate 1.2.2; 30 found; start..end, strand, type, name):
    195..295     +  CDS            Rev (fragment): human immunodeficiency virus 1 (HIV-1) Rev protein; rev; enhances nuclear export of unspliced and incompletely spliced viral mRNAs
    340..457     +  misc_feature   cPPT/CTS: central polypurine tract and central termination sequence of HIV-1
    505..1683    +  promoter       EF-1α promoter: strong constitutive promoter for human elongation factor EF-1α
   1704..1724    +  protein_bind   attB1: mutant version of attB; core recombination site for the Gateway® BP reaction BP Clonase™
   1730..4027    +  CDS            BRAF: BRAF_HUMAN - Also known as BRAF1, RAFB1. Experimental evidence at protein level: Swiss-Prot protein existence level 1. Protein kinase involved in the transduction of mitogenic signals from the cell membrane to the nucleus (Probable). Phosphorylates MAP2K1, and thereby activates the MAP kinase signal transduction pathway (PubMed:21441910, PubMed:29433126). May play a role in the postsynaptic responses of hippocampal neurons (PubMed:1508179). From Homo sapiens (Human).
   4032..4056    -  protein_bind   attB2: mutant version of attB; recombination site for the Gateway® BP reaction BP Clonase™
   4064..4082    +  promoter       T3 promoter: promoter for bacteriophage T3 RNA polymerase
   4108..4126    -  promoter       T7 promoter: promoter for bacteriophage T7 RNA polymerase
   4132..4150    -  protein_bind   attB4 (fragment): mutant version of attB; core recombination site for the Gateway® BP reaction BP Clonase™
   4206..4247    +  CDS            V5 tag: epitope tag from simian virus 5
   4373..4835    +  misc_feature   IRES: internal ribosome entry site (IRES) of the encephalomyocarditis virus (EMCV)
   4849..5446    +  CDS            PuroR (fragment): puromycin N-acetyltransferase; pac from Streptomyces; confers resistance to puromycin
   5462..6050    +  misc_feature   WPRE: woodchuck hepatitis virus posttranscriptional regulatory element
   6058..6123    +  CDS            nef (fragment): NEF_HV1Z2 - Experimental evidence at protein level: Swiss-Prot protein existence level 1. Extracellular Nef protein targets CD4(+) T-lymphocytes for apoptosis by interacting with CXCR4 surface receptors. From Human immunodeficiency virus type 1 group M subtype D (isolate Z2/CDC-Z34) (HIV-1).
   6125..6358    +  LTR            3' LTR (ΔU3): self-inactivating 3' long terminal repeat (LTR) from HIV-1
   6563..6667    +  promoter       AmpR promoter: bla
   6668..7528    +  CDS            AmpR: β-lactamase; bla; confers resistance to ampicillin, carbenicillin, and related antibiotics
   7699..8287    +  rep_origin     ori: high-copy-number ColE1/pMB1/pBR322/pUC origin of replication
   8470..8524    +  CDS            lacI (fragment): lac repressor; lacI; The lac repressor binds to the lac operator to inhibit transcription in E. coli. This inhibition can be relieved by adding lactose or isopropyl-β-D-thiogalactopyranoside (IPTG).
   8530..8623    +  rep_origin     SV40 ori (fragment): SV40 origin of replication
   8648..8685    +  CDS            lacI (fragment): lac repressor; lacI; The lac repressor binds to the lac operator to inhibit transcription in E. coli. This inhibition can be relieved by adding lactose or isopropyl-β-D-thiogalactopyranoside (IPTG).
   8698..8719    +  protein_bind   CAP binding site: CAP binding activates transcription in the presence of cAMP. E. coli catabolite activator protein
   8734..8764    +  promoter       lac promoter: promoter for the E. coli lac operon
   8768..8790    +  protein_bind   lac operator (fragment): The lac repressor binds to the lac operator to inhibit transcription in E. coli. This inhibition can be relieved by adding lactose or isopropyl-β-D-thiogalactopyranoside (IPTG). lac repressor encoded by lacI
   8822..8905    +  polyA_signal   SV40 poly(A) signal (fragment): SV40 polyadenylation signal
   9072..9401    +  CDS            nef (fragment): NEF_HV1BR - Experimental evidence at protein level: Swiss-Prot protein existence level 1. Extracellular Nef protein targets CD4(+) T-lymphocytes for apoptosis by interacting with CXCR4 surface receptors (PubMed:14990729). From Human immunodeficiency virus type 1 group M subtype B (isolate BRU/LAI) (HIV-1).
   9449..9706    +  LTR            5' LTR (truncated): truncated 5' long terminal repeat (LTR) from HIV-1
   9753..9878    +  misc_feature   HIV-1 Ψ: packaging signal of human immunodeficiency virus type 1
   9862..10200   +  CDS            HIV-1 gag (fragment): gag protein from human immunodeficiency virus 1; gag
  10375..10608   +  misc_feature   RRE: The Rev response element (RRE) of HIV-1 allows for Rev-dependent mRNA export from the nucleus to the cytoplasm.
>Addgene plasmid #116210 | pHAGE-BRAF-W531C | addgene full sequence | sequence record 250445 | Addgene NGS Result
AAAAGAATGAACAAGAATTATTGGAATTAGATAAATGGGCAAGTTTGTGGAATTGGTTTAACATAACAAA
TTGGCTGTGGTATATAAAATTATTCATAATGATAGTAGGAGGCTTGGTAGGTTTAAGAATAGTTTTTGCT
GTACTTTCTATAGTGAATAGAGTTAGGCAGGGATATTCACCATTATCGTTTCAGACCCACCTCCCAACCC
CGAGGGGACCCGACAGGCCCGAAGGAATAGAAGAAGAAGGTGGAGAGAGAGACAGAGACAGATCCATTCG
ATTAGTGAACGGATCTCGACGGTATCGCCGAATTCACAAATGGCAGTATTCATCCACAATTTTAAAAGAA
AAGGGGGGATTGGGGGGTACAGTGCAGGGGAAAGAATAGTAGACATAATAGCAACAGACATACAAACTAA
AGAATTACAAAAACAAATTACAAAAATTCAAAATTTTCGGGTTTATTACAGGGACAGCAGAGATCCAGTT
TGGACTAGTCGTGAGGCTCCGGTGCCCGTCAGTGGGCAGAGCGCACATCGCCCACAGTCCCCGAGAAGTT
GGGGGGAGGGGTCGGCAATTGAACCGGTGCCTAGAGAAGGTGGCGCGGGGTAAACTGGGAAAGTGATGTC
GTGTACTGGCTCCGCCTTTTTCCCGAGGGTGGGGGAGAACCGTATATAAGTGCAGTAGTCGCCGTGAACG
TTCTTTTTCGCAACGGGTTTGCCGCCAGAACACAGGTAAGTGCCGTGTGTGGTTCCCGCGGGCCTGGCCT
CTTTACGGGTTATGGCCCTTGCGTGCCTTGAATTACTTCCACCTGGCTGCAGTACGTGATTCTTGATCCC
GAGCTTCGGGTTGGAAGTGGGTGGGAGAGTTCGAGGCCTTGCGCTTAAGGAGCCCCTTCGCCTCGTGCTT
GAGTTGAGGCCTGGCCTGGGCGCTGGGGCCGCCGCGTGCGAATCTGGTGGCACCTTCGCGCCTGTCTCGC
TGCTTTCGATAAGTCTCTAGCCATTTAAAATTTTTGATGACCTGCTGCGACGCTTTTTTTCTGGCAAGAT
AGTCTTGTAAATGCGGGCCAAGATCTGCACACTGGTATTTCGGTTTTTGGGGCCGCGGGCGGCGACGGGG
CCCGTGCGTCCCAGCGCACATGTTCGGCGAGGCGGGGCCTGCGAGCGCGGCCACCGAGAATCGGACGGGG
GTAGTCTCAAGCTGGCCGGCCTGCTCTGGTGCCTGGCCTCGCGCCGCCGTGTATCGCCCCGCCCTGGGCG
GCAAGGCTGGCCCGGTCGGCACCAGTTGCGTGAGCGGAAAGATGGCCGCTTCCCGGCCCTGCTGCAGGGA
GCTCAAAATGGAGGACGCGGCGCTCGGGAGAGCGGGCGGGTGAGTCACCCACACAAAGGAAAAGGGCCTT
TCCGTCCTCAGCCGTCGCTTCATGTGACTCCACGGAGTACCGGGCGCCGTCCAGGCACCTCGATTAGTTC
TCGAGCTTTTGGAGTACGTCGTCTTTAGGTTGGGGGGAGGGGTTTTATGCGATGGAGTTTCCCCACACTG
AGTGGGTGGAGACTGAAGTTAGGCCAGCTTGGCACTTGATGTAATTCTCCTTGGAATTTGCCCTTTTTGA
GTTTGGATCTTGGTTCATTCTCAAGCCTCAGACAGTGGTTCAAAGTTTTTTTCTTCCATTTCAGGTGTCG
TGAAGCGGCCCTGCAGATATCAACAAGTTTGTACAAAAAAGCAGGCACCATGGCGGCGCTGAGCGGTGGC
GGTGGTGGCGGCGCGGAGCCGGGCCAGGCTCTGTTCAACGGGGACATGGAGCCCGAGGCCGGCGCCGGCG
CCGGCGCCGCGGCCTCTTCGGCTGCGGACCCTGCCATTCCGGAGGAGGTGTGGAATATCAAACAAATGAT
TAAGTTGACACAGGAACATATAGAGGCCCTATTGGACAAATTTGGTGGGGAGCATAATCCACCATCAATA
TATCTGGAGGCCTATGAAGAATACACCAGCAAGCTAGATGCACTCCAACAAAGAGAACAACAGTTATTGG
AATCTCTGGGGAACGGAACTGATTTTTCTGTTTCTAGCTCTGCATCAATGGATACCGTTACATCTTCTTC
CTCTTCTAGCCTTTCAGTGCTACCTTCATCTCTTTCAGTTTTTCAAAATCCCACAGATGTGGCACGGAGC
AACCCCAAGTCACCACAAAAACCTATCGTTAGAGTCTTCCTGCCCAACAAACAGAGGACAGTGGTACCTG
CAAGGTGTGGAGTTACAGTCCGAGACAGTCTAAAGAAAGCACTGATGATGAGAGGTCTAATCCCAGAGTG
CTGTGCTGTTTACAGAATTCAGGATGGAGAGAAGAAACCAATTGGTTGGGACACTGATATTTCCTGGCTT
ACTGGAGAAGAATTGCATGTGGAAGTGTTGGAGAATGTTCCACTTACAACACACAACTTTGTACGAAAAA
CGTTTTTCACCTTAGCATTTTGTGACTTTTGTCGAAAGCTGCTTTTCCAGGGTTTCCGCTGTCAAACATG
TGGTTATAAATTTCACCAGCGTTGTAGTACAGAAGTTCCACTGATGTGTGTTAATTATGACCAACTTGAT
TTGCTGTTTGTCTCCAAGTTCTTTGAACACCACCCAATACCACAGGAAGAGGCGTCCTTAGCAGAGACTG
CCCTAACATCTGGATCATCCCCTTCCGCACCCGCCTCGGACTCTATTGGGCCCCAAATTCTCACCAGTCC
GTCTCCTTCAAAATCCATTCCAATTCCACAGCCCTTCCGACCAGCAGATGAAGATCATCGAAATCAATTT
GGGCAACGAGACCGATCCTCATCAGCTCCCAATGTGCATATAAACACAATAGAACCTGTCAATATTGATG
ACTTGATTAGAGACCAAGGATTTCGTGGTGATGGAGGATCAACCACAGGTTTGTCTGCTACCCCCCCTGC
CTCATTACCTGGCTCACTAACTAACGTGAAAGCCTTACAGAAATCTCCAGGACCTCAGCGAGAAAGGAAG
TCATCTTCATCCTCAGAAGACAGGAATCGAATGAAAACACTTGGTAGACGGGACTCGAGTGATGATTGGG
AGATTCCTGATGGGCAGATTACAGTGGGACAAAGAATTGGATCTGGATCATTTGGAACAGTCTACAAGGG
AAAGTGGCATGGTGATGTGGCAGTGAAAATGTTGAATGTGACAGCACCTACACCTCAGCAGTTACAAGCC
TTCAAAAATGAAGTAGGAGTACTCAGGAAAACACGACATGTGAATATCCTACTCTTCATGGGCTATTCCA
CAAAGCCACAACTGGCTATTGTTACCCAGTGTTGTGAGGGCTCCAGCTTGTATCACCATCTCCATATCAT
TGAGACCAAATTTGAGATGATCAAACTTATAGATATTGCACGACAGACTGCACAGGGCATGGATTACTTA
CACGCCAAGTCAATCATCCACAGAGACCTCAAGAGTAATAATATATTTCTTCATGAAGACCTCACAGTAA
AAATAGGTGATTTTGGTCTAGCTACAGTGAAATCTCGATGGAGTGGGTCCCATCAGTTTGAACAGTTGTC
TGGATCCATTTTGTGGATGGCACCAGAAGTCATCAGAATGCAAGATAAAAATCCATACAGCTTTCAGTCA
GATGTATATGCATTTGGAATTGTTCTGTATGAATTGATGACTGGACAGTTACCTTATTCAAACATCAACA
ACAGGGACCAGATAATTTTTATGGTGGGACGAGGATACCTGTCTCCAGATCTCAGTAAGGTACGGAGTAA
CTGTCCAAAAGCCATGAAGAGATTAATGGCAGAGTGCCTCAAAAAGAAAAGAGATGAGAGACCACTCTTT
CCCCAAATTCTCGCCTCTATTGAGCTGCTGGCCCGCTCATTGCCAAAAATTCACCGCAGTGCATCAGAAC
CCTCCTTGAATCGGGCTGGTTTCCAAACAGAGGATTTTAGTCTATATGCTTGTGCTTCTCCAAAAACACC
CATCCAGGCAGGGGGATATGGTGCGTTTCCTGTCCACTAGAACCCAGCTTTCTTGTACAAAGTGGTGATA
TCCAATTAACCCTCACTAAAGGTTTGTTAGAATGAGAAGATTTATGCCCTATAGTGAGTCGTATTACCAC
CCAACTTTTCTATACAAAGTGGTTGATATCCAGCACAGTGGCGGCCGCTCGAGTCTAGAGGGCCCGCGGT
TCGAAGGTAAGCCTATCCCTAACCCTCTCCTCGGTCTCGATTCTACGCGTACCGGTTAGTAATGAGATCC
CTCCCCCCCCCCTAACGTTACTGGCCGAAGCCGCTTGGAATAAGGCCGGTGTGCGTTTGTCTATATGTTA
TTTTCCACCATATTGCCGTCTTTTGGCAATGTGAGGGCCCGGAAACCTGGCCCTGTCTTCTTGACGAGCA
TTCCTAGGGGTCTTTCCCCTCTCGCCAAAGGAATGCAAGGTCTGTTGAATGTCGTGAAGGAAGCAGTTCC
TCTGGAAGCTTCTTGAAGACAAACAACGTCTGTAGCGACCCTTTGCAGGCAGCGGAACCCCCCACCTGGC
GACAGGTGCCTCTGCGGCCAAAAGCCACGTGTATAAGATACACCTGCAAAGGCGGCACAACCCCAGTGCC
ACGTTGTGAGTTGGATAGTTGTGGAAAGAGTCAAATGGCTCTCCTCAAGCGTATTCAACAAGGGGCTGAA
GGATGCCCAGAAGGTACCCCATTGTATGGGATCTGATCTGGGGCCTCGGTGCACATGCTTTACATGTGTT
TAGTCGAGGTTAAAAAAACGTCTAGGCCCCCCGAACCACGGGGACGTGGTTTTCCTTTGAAAAACACGAT
GATAATATGGCCACACATATGACCGAGTACAAGCCCACGGTGCGCCTCGCCACCCGCGACGACGTCCCCA
GGGCCGTACGCACCCTCGCCGCCGCGTTCGCCGACTACCCCGCCACGCGCCACACCGTCGATCCGGACCG
CCACATCGAGCGGGTCACCGAGCTGCAAGAACTCTTCCTCACGCGCGTCGGGCTCGACATCGGCAAGGTG
TGGGTCGCGGACGACGGCGCCGCGGTGGCGGTCTGGACCACGCCGGAGAGCGTCGAAGCGGGGGCGGTGT
TCGCCGAGATCGGCCCGCGCATGGCCGAGTTGAGCGGTTCCCGGCTGGCCGCGCAGCAACAGATGGAAGG
CCTCCTGGCGCCGCACCGGCCCAAGGAGCCCGCGTGGTTCCTGGCCACCGTCGGCGTCTCGCCCGACCAC
CAGGGCAAGGGTCTGGGCAGCGCCGTCGTGCTCCCCGGAGTGGAGGCGGCCGAGCGCGCCGGGGTGCCCG
CCTTCCTGGAGACCTCCGCGCCCCGCAACCTCCCCTTCTACGAGCGGCTCGGCTTCACCGTCACCGCCGA
CGTCGAGGTGCCCGAAGGACCGCGCACCTGGTGCATGACCCGCAAGCCCGGTGCCTAAATCGATAGATCC
TAATCAACCTCTGGATTACAAAATTTGTGAAAGATTGACTGGTATTCTTAACTATGTTGCTCCTTTTACG
CTATGTGGATACGCTGCTTTAATGCCTTTGTATCATGCTATTGCTTCCCGTATGGCTTTCATTTTCTCCT
CCTTGTATAAATCCTGGTTGCTGTCTCTTTATGAGGAGTTGTGGCCCGTTGTCAGGCAACGTGGCGTGGT
GTGCACTGTGTTTGCTGACGCAACCCCCACTGGTTGGGGCATTGCCACCACCTGTCAGCTCCTTTCCGGG
ACTTTCGCTTTCCCCCTCCCTATTGCCACGGCGGAACTCATCGCCGCCTGCCTTGCCCGCTGCTGGACAG
GGGCTCGGCTGTTGGGCACTGACAATTCCGTGGTGTTGTCGGGGAAATCATCGTCCTTTCCTTGGCTGCT
CGCCTGTGTTGCCACCTGGATTCTGCGCGGGACGTCCTTCTGCTACGTCCCTTCGGCCCTCAATCCAGCG
GACCTTCCTTCCCGCGGCCTGCTGCCGGCTCTGCGGCCTCTTCCGCGTCTTCGCCTTCGCCCTCAGACGA
GTCGGATCTCCCTTTGGGCCGCCTCCCCGCCTGAGATCCTTTAAGACCAATGACTTACAAGGCAGCTGTA
GATCTTAGCCACTTTTTAAAAGAAAAGGGGGGACTGGAAGGGCTAATTCACTCCCAACGAAGACAAGATC
TGCTTTTTGCTTGTACTGGGTCTCTCTGGTTAGACCAGATCTGAGCCTGGGAGCTCTCTGGCTAACTAGG
GAACCCACTGCTTAAGCCTCAATAAAGCTTGCCTTGAGTGCTTCAAGTAGTGTGTGCCCGTCTGTTGTGT
GACTCTGGTAACTAGAGATCCCTCAGACCCTTTTAGTCAGTGTGGAAAATCTCTAGCAGTAGTAGTTCAT
GTCATCTTATTATTCAGTATTTATAACTTGCAAAGAAATGAATATCAGAGAGTGAGAGGCCCGGGTTAAT
TAAGGAAAGGGCTAGATCATTCTTGAAGACGAAAGGGCCTCGTGATACGCCTATTTTTATAGGTTAATGT
CATGATAATAATGGTTTCTTAGACGTCAGGTGGCACTTTTCGGGGAAATGTGCGCGGAACCCCTATTTGT
TTATTTTTCTAAATACATTCAAATATGTATCCGCTCATGAGACAATAACCCTGATAAATGCTTCAATAAT
ATTGAAAAAGGAAGAGTATGAGTATTCAACATTTCCGTGTCGCCCTTATTCCCTTTTTTGCGGCATTTTG
CCTTCCTGTTTTTGCTCACCCAGAAACGCTGGTGAAAGTAAAAGATGCTGAAGATCAGTTGGGTGCACGA
GTGGGTTACATCGAACTGGATCTCAACAGCGGTAAGATCCTTGAGAGTTTTCGCCCCGAAGAACGTTTTC
CAATGATGAGCACTTTTAAAGTTCTGCTATGTGGCGCGGTATTATCCCGTGTTGACGCCGGGCAAGAGCA
ACTCGGTCGCCGCATACACTATTCTCAGAATGACTTGGTTGAGTACTCACCAGTCACAGAAAAGCATCTT
ACGGATGGCATGACAGTAAGAGAATTATGCAGTGCTGCCATAACCATGAGTGATAACACTGCGGCCAACT
TACTTCTGACAACGATCGGAGGACCGAAGGAGCTAACCGCTTTTTTGCACAACATGGGGGATCATGTAAC
TCGCCTTGATCGTTGGGAACCGGAGCTGAATGAAGCCATACCAAACGACGAGCGTGACACCACGATGCCT
GTAGCAATGGCAACAACGTTGCGCAAACTATTAACTGGCGAACTACTTACTCTAGCTTCCCGGCAACAAT
TAATAGACTGGATGGAGGCGGATAAAGTTGCAGGACCACTTCTGCGCTCGGCCCTTCCGGCTGGCTGGTT
TATTGCTGATAAATCTGGAGCCGGTGAGCGTGGGTCTCGCGGTATCATTGCAGCACTGGGGCCAGATGGT
AAGCCCTCCCGTATCGTAGTTATCTACACGACGGGGAGTCAGGCAACTATGGATGAACGAAATAGACAGA
TCGCTGAGATAGGTGCCTCACTGATTAAGCATTGGTAACTGTCAGACCAAGTTTACTCATATATACTTTA
GATTGATTTAAAACTTCATTTTTAATTTAAAAGGATCTAGGTGAAGATCCTTTTTGATAATCTCATGACC
AAAATCCCTTAACGTGAGTTTTCGTTCCACTGAGCGTCAGACCCCGTAGAAAAGATCAAAGGATCTTCTT
GAGATCCTTTTTTTCTGCGCGTAATCTGCTGCTTGCAAACAAAAAAACCACCGCTACCAGCGGTGGTTTG
TTTGCCGGATCAAGAGCTACCAACTCTTTTTCCGAAGGTAACTGGCTTCAGCAGAGCGCAGATACCAAAT
ACTGTTCTTCTAGTGTAGCCGTAGTTAGGCCACCACTTCAAGAACTCTGTAGCACCGCCTACATACCTCG
CTCTGCTAATCCTGTTACCAGTGGCTGCTGCCAGTGGCGATAAGTCGTGTCTTACCGGGTTGGACTCAAG
ACGATAGTTACCGGATAAGGCGCAGCGGTCGGGCTGAACGGGGGGTTCGTGCACACAGCCCAGCTTGGAG
CGAACGACCTACACCGAACTGAGATACCTACAGCGTGAGCTATGAGAAAGCGCCACGCTTCCCGAAGGGA
GAAAGGCGGACAGGTATCCGGTAAGCGGCAGGGTCGGAACAGGAGAGCGCACGAGGGAGCTTCCAGGGGG
AAACGCCTGGTATCTTTATAGTCCTGTCGGGTTTCGCCACCTCTGACTTGAGCGTCGATTTTTGTGATGC
TCGTCAGGGGGGCGGAGCCTATGGAAAAACGCCAGCAACGCGGCCTTTTTACGGTTCCTGGCCTTTTGCT
GGCCTTTTGCTCACATGTTCTTTCCTGCGTTATCCCCTGATTCTGTGGATAACCGTATTACCGCCTTTGA
GTGAGCTGATACCGCTCGCCGCAGCCGAACGACCGAGCGCAGCGAGTCAGTGAGCGAGGAAGCGGAAGAG
CGCCCAATACGCAAACCGCCTCTCCCCGCGCGTTGGCCGATTCATTAATGCAGCAAGCTCATGGCTGACT
AATTTTTTTTATTTATGCAGAGGCCGAGGCCGCCTCGGCCTCTGAGCTATTCCAGAAGTAGTGAGGAGGC
TTTTTTGGAGGCCTAGGCTTTTGCAAAAAGCTCCCCGTGGCACGACAGGTTTCCCGACTGGAAAGCGGGC
AGTGAGCGCAACGCAATTAATGTGAGTTAGCTCACTCATTAGGCACCCCAGGCTTTACACTTTATGCTTC
CGGCTCGTATGTTGTGTGGAATTGTGAGCGGATAACAATTTCACACAGGAAACAGCTATGACATGATTAC
GAATTTCACAAATAAAGCATTTTTTTCACTGCATTCTAGTTGTGGTTTGTCCAAACTCATCAATGTATCT
TATCATGTCTGGATCAACTGGATAACTCAAGCTAACCAAAATCATCCCAAACTTCCCACCCCATACCCTA
TTACCACTGCCAATTACCTGTGGTTTCATTTACTCTAAACCTGTGATTCCTCTGAATTATTTTCATTTTA
AAGAAATTGTATTTGTTAAATATGTACTACAAACTTAGTAGTTGGAAGGGCTAATTCACTCCCAAAGAAG
ACAAGATATCCTTGATCTGTGGATCTACCACACACAAGGCTACTTCCCTGATTAGCAGAACTACACACCA
GGGCCAGGGGTCAGATATCCACTGACCTTTGGATGGTGCTACAAGCTAGTACCAGTTGAGCCAGATAAGG
TAGAAGAGGCCAATAAAGGAGAGAACACCAGCTTGTTACACCCTGTGAGCCTGCATGGGATGGATGACCC
GGAGAGAGAAGTGTTAGAGTGGAGGTTTGACAGCCGCCTAGCATTTCATCACGTGGCCCGAGAGCTGCAT
CCGGAGTACTTCAAGAACTGCTGATATCGAGCTTGCTACAAGGGACTTTCCGCTGGGGACTTTCCAGGGA
GGCGTGGCCTGGGCGGGACTGGGGAGTGGCGAGCCCTCAGATCCTGCATATAAGCAGCTGCTTTTTGCCT
GTACTGGGTCTCTCTGGTTAGACCAGATCTGAGCCTGGGAGCTCTCTGGCTAACTAGGGAACCCACTGCT
TAAGCCTCAATAAAGCTTGCCTTGAGTGCTTCAAGTAGTGTGTGCCCGTCTGTTGTGTGACTCTGGTAAC
TAGAGATCCCTCAGACCCTTTTAGTCAGTGTGGAAAATCTCTAGCAGTGGCGCCCGAACAGGGACTTGAA
AGCGAAAGGGAAACCAGAGGAGCTCTCTCGACGCAGGACTCGGCTTGCTGAAGCGCGCACGGCAAGAGGC
GAGGGGCGGCGACTGGTGAGTACGCCAAAAATTTTGACTAGCGGAGGCTAGAAGGAGAGAGATGGGTGCG
AGAGCGTCAGTATTAAGCGGGGGAGAATTAGATCGCGATGGGAAAAAATTCGGTTAAGGCCAGGGGGAAA
GAAAAAATATAAATTAAAACATATAGTATGGGCAAGCAGGGAGCTAGAACGATTCGCAGTTAATCCTGGC
CTGTTAGAAACATCAGAAGGCTGTAGACAAATACTGGGACAGCTACAACCATCCCTTCAGACAGGATCAG
AAGAACTTAGATCATTATATAATACAGTAGCAACCCTCTATTGTGTGCATCAAAGGATAGAGATAAAAGA
CACCAAGGAAGCTTTAGACAAGATAGAGGAAGAGCAAAACAAAAGTAAGACCACCGCACAGCAAGCGGCC
GGCCGCTGATCTTCAGACCTGGAGGAGGAGATATGAGGGACAATTGGAGAAGTGAATTATATAAATATAA
AGTAGTAAAAATTGAACCATTAGGAGTAGCACCCACCAAGGCAAAGAGAAGAGTGGTGCAGAGAGAAAAA
AGAGCAGTGGGAATAGGAGCTTTGTTCCTTGGGTTCTTGGGAGCAGCAGGAAGCACTATGGGCGCAGCGT
CAATGACGCTGACGGTACAGGCCAGACAATTATTGTCTGGTATAGTGCAGCAGCAGAACAATTTGCTGAG
GGCTATTGAGGCGCAACAGCATCTGTTGCAACTCACAGTCTGGGGCATCAAGCAGCTCCAGGCAAGAATC
CTGGCTGTGGAAAGATACCTAAAGGATCAACAGCTCCTGGGGATTTGGGGTTGCTCTGGAAAACTCATTT
GCACCACTGCTGTGCCTTGGAATGCTAGTTGGAGTAATAAATCTCTGGAACAGATTTGGAATCACACGAC
CTGGATGGAGTGGGACAGAGAAATTAACAATTACACAAGCTTAATACACTCCTTAATTGAAGAATCGCAA
AACCAGCAAG
