>Addgene plasmid #116210 | pHAGE-BRAF-W531C | depositor partial sequence | sequence record 219083 | insert
ATGGCGGCGCTGAGCGGTGGCGGTGGTGGCGGCGCGGAGCCGGGCCAGGCTCTGTTCAACGGGGACATGG
AGCCCGAGGCCGGCGCCGGCGCCGGCGCCGCGGCCTCTTCGGCTGCGGACCCTGCCATTCCGGAGGAGGT
GTGGAATATCAAACAAATGATTAAGTTGACACAGGAACATATAGAGGCCCTATTGGACAAATTTGGTGGG
GAGCATAATCCACCATCAATATATCTGGAGGCCTATGAAGAATACACCAGCAAGCTAGATGCACTCCAAC
AAAGAGAACAACAGTTATTGGAATCTCTGGGGAACGGAACTGATTTTTCTGTTTCTAGCTCTGCATCAAT
GGATACCGTTACATCTTCTTCCTCTTCTAGCCTTTCAGTGCTACCTTCATCTCTTTCAGTTTTTCAAAAT
CCCACAGATGTGGCACGGAGCAACCCCAAGTCACCACAAAAACCTATCGTTAGAGTCTTCCTGCCCAACA
AACAGAGGACAGTGGTACCTGCAAGGTGTGGAGTTACAGTCCGAGACAGTCTAAAGAAAGCACTGATGAT
GAGAGGTCTAATCCCAGAGTGCTGTGCTGTTTACAGAATTCAGGATGGAGAGAAGAAACCAATTGGTTGG
GACACTGATATTTCCTGGCTTACTGGAGAAGAATTGCATGTGGAAGTGTTGGAGAATGTTCCACTTACAA
CACACAACTTTGTACGAAAAACGTTTTTCACCTTAGCATTTTGTGACTTTTGTCGAAAGCTGCTTTTCCA
GGGTTTCCGCTGTCAAACATGTGGTTATAAATTTCACCAGCGTTGTAGTACAGAAGTTCCACTGATGTGT
GTTAATTATGACCAACTTGATTTGCTGTTTGTCTCCAAGTTCTTTGAACACCACCCAATACCACAGGAAG
AGGCGTCCTTAGCAGAGACTGCCCTAACATCTGGATCATCCCCTTCCGCACCCGCCTCGGACTCTATTGG
GCCCCAAATTCTCACCAGTCCGTCTCCTTCAAAATCCATTCCAATTCCACAGCCCTTCCGACCAGCAGAT
GAAGATCATCGAAATCAATTTGGGCAACGAGACCGATCCTCATCAGCTCCCAATGTGCATATAAACACAA
TAGAACCTGTCAATATTGATGACTTGATTAGAGACCAAGGATTTCGTGGTGATGGAGGATCAACCACAGG
TTTGTCTGCTACCCCCCCTGCCTCATTACCTGGCTCACTAACTAACGTGAAAGCCTTACAGAAATCTCCA
GGACCTCAGCGAGAAAGGAAGTCATCTTCATCCTCAGAAGACAGGAATCGAATGAAAACACTTGGTAGAC
GGGACTCGAGTGATGATTGGGAGATTCCTGATGGGCAGATTACAGTGGGACAAAGAATTGGATCTGGATC
ATTTGGAACAGTCTACAAGGGAAAGTGGCATGGTGATGTGGCAGTGAAAATGTTGAATGTGACAGCACCT
ACACCTCAGCAGTTACAAGCCTTCAAAAATGAAGTAGGAGTACTCAGGAAAACACGACATGTGAATATCC
TACTCTTCATGGGCTATTCCACAAAGCCACAACTGGCTATTGTTACCCAGTGTTGTGAGGGCTCCAGCTT
GTATCACCATCTCCATATCATTGAGACCAAATTTGAGATGATCAAACTTATAGATATTGCACGACAGACT
GCACAGGGCATGGATTACTTACACGCCAAGTCAATCATCCACAGAGACCTCAAGAGTAATAATATATTTC
TTCATGAAGACCTCACAGTAAAAATAGGTGATTTTGGTCTAGCTACAGTGAAATCTCGATGGAGTGGGTC
CCATCAGTTTGAACAGTTGTCTGGATCCATTTTGTGGATGGCACCAGAAGTCATCAGAATGCAAGATAAA
AATCCATACAGCTTTCAGTCAGATGTATATGCATTTGGAATTGTTCTGTATGAATTGATGACTGGACAGT
TACCTTATTCAAACATCAACAACAGGGACCAGATAATTTTTATGGTGGGACGAGGATACCTGTCTCCAGA
TCTCAGTAAGGTACGGAGTAACTGTCCAAAAGCCATGAAGAGATTAATGGCAGAGTGCCTCAAAAAGAAA
AGAGATGAGAGACCACTCTTTCCCCAAATTCTCGCCTCTATTGAGCTGCTGGCCCGCTCATTGCCAAAAA
TTCACCGCAGTGCATCAGAACCCTCCTTGAATCGGGCTGGTTTCCAAACAGAGGATTTTAGTCTATATGC
TTGTGCTTCTCCAAAAACACCCATCCAGGCAGGGGGATATGGTGCGTTTCCTGTCCACTAG
